>Addgene plasmid #165075 | p23-NES-AdmCas13d-msfGFP-NES-Flag | addgene full sequence | sequence record 332229 | Addgene NGS Result
GGCTCCGGTGCCCGTCAGTGGGCAGAGCGCACATCGCCCACAGTCCCCGAGAAGTTGGGGGGAGGGGTCG
GCAATTGAACCGGTGCCTAGAGAAGGTGGCGCGGGGTAAACTGGGAAAGTGATGTCGTGTACTGGCTCCG
CCTTTTTCCCGAGGGTGGGGGAGAACCGTATATAAGTGCAGTAGTCGCCGTGAACGTTCTTTTTCGCAAC
GGGTTTGCCGCCAGAACACAGGTAAGTGCCGTGTGTGGTTCCCGCGGGCCTGGCCTCTTTACGGGTTATG
GCCCTTGCGTGCCTTGAATTACTTCCACCTGGCTGCAGTACGTGATTCTTGATCCCGAGCTTCGGGTTGG
AAGTGGGTGGGAGAGTTCGAGGCCTTGCGCTTAAGGAGCCCCTTCGCCTCGTGCTTGAGTTGAGGCCTGG
CCTGGGCGCTGGGGCCGCCGCGTGCGAATCTGGTGGCACCTTCGCGCCTGTCTCGCTGCTTTCGATAAGT
CTCTAGCCATTTAAAATTTTTGATGACCTGCTGCGACGCTTTTTTTCTGGCAAGATAGTCTTGTAAATGC
GGGCCAAGATCTGCACACTGGTATTTCGGTTTTTGGGGCCGCGGGCGGCGACGGGGCCCGTGCGTCCCAG
CGCACATGTTCGGCGAGGCGGGGCCTGCGAGCGCGGCCACCGAGAATCGGACGGGGGTAGTCTCAAGCTG
GCCGGCCTGCTCTGGTGCCTGGCCTCGCGCCGCCGTGTATCGCCCCGCCCTGGGCGGCAAGGCTGGCCCG
GTCGGCACCAGTTGCGTGAGCGGAAAGATGGCCGCTTCCCGGCCCTGCTGCAGGGAGCTCAAAATGGAGG
ACGCGGCGCTCGGGAGAGCGGGCGGGTGAGTCACCCACACAAAGGAAAAGGGCCTTTCCGTCCTCAGCCG
TCGCTTCATGTGACTCCACGGAGTACCGGGCGCCGTCCAGGCACCTCGATTAGTTCTCGAGCTTTTGGAG
TACGTCGTCTTTAGGTTGGGGGGAGGGGTTTTATGCGATGGAGTTTCCCCACACTGAGTGGGTGGAGACT
GAAGTTAGGCCAGCTTGGCACTTGATGTAATTCTCCTTGGAATTTGCCCTTTTTGAGTTTGGATCTTGGT
TCATTCTCAAGCCTCAGACAGTGGTTCAAAGTTTTTTTCTTCCATTTCAGGTGTCGTGAAGCGGCCATGC
TGTACCCTGAGCGGCTGCGGCGGATCCTGACCGCTAGCAACAATAAGAGGAAGACCAAGGCAAAGGCAGC
AGGCCTGAAGAGCGTGTTCTTTGACCAGAAGCAGGCCGTGCTGACCACATTCGCCAAGGGCAACAATAGC
CAGATCGAGAAGAAGGTGGTGAACTCCGAGGTGAAGGATCTGAGACAGCCCCCTGCCTTCGACCTGGAGC
TGAAGGAGAAGACCTTTTACATCTCTGGCAAGAACAATATCAACACAAGCAGGGAGAATCCTCTGGCCTC
TGCCAGCCTGCCACTGAGCAAGAGGCAGCGCATCCGGGCAGAGCGCATCAAGAGAGCCAGGGAGGAGAAC
CGCCCATACCACAATGTGAAGCGGGTGGGCGAGGACGATCTGAGAGCCAAGGCCGATCTGGAGAAGCACT
ACTTCGGCAAGGAGTATTCCGACAACCTGAAGATCCAGATCATCTATAACATCCTGGATATCAATAAGAT
CATCTCTCCCTACATCAACGACATCGTGTATAGCATGAACAATCTGGCCAGGAATGACGAGTACATCGAT
GGCAAGATCGACGTGATCGGCAGCCTGAGCTCCACCACAGATTATTCTAGCTTTATGTCCCCAAACAAGG
ACCTGGAGAAGGAGAAGAAGTTCTCTTTTCACCGCGAGAATTACAAGAAGTTCGTGGAGGCCTCCAAGCC
CTATATGAGGTACTATGGCAAGGTGTTTATCCGCGATGTGAAGAAGTCTAAGCTGAGCACCGGCAAGGGC
GAGAAGATCGAAGTGATGTACCGGTCTGACGAGGAGATCTTCACAATCTTTCAGATCCTGAGCTATGTGA
GACAGTCCATCATGCACAACGATATCGGCAATAAGTCCTCTATCCTGGCCATCGAGAAGTACCCTGCCCG
GTTCGTGGGCTTTCTGAGCGACCTGCTGAAGACCAAGACAAACGATGTGAATAGAATGTTCATCGACAAC
AATTCCCAGACCAACTTTTGGGTGCTGTTCTCTATCTTTGGCCTGCAGGATCACACAAGCGGCGCCGACA
AGATCTGCCGGAACTTCTACGATTTTGTGATCAAGGCCGACTCTAAGAATCTGGGCTTCAGCCTGAAGAA
GATCAGAGAGCTGATGCTGGATCTGCCAAACGCCAATATGCTGCGGGATCACCAGTTTGACACCGTGAGA
TCCAAGTTCTACACACTGCTGGACTTCATCATCTACCAGCACTATCTGGAGGAGAAGTCTAGGATCGACA
ATATGGTGGAGAAGCTGCGCATGACCCTGAAGGAGGAGGAGAAGGAGGTGCTGTATGCCGCCGAGGCCAA
GATCGTGTGGAACGCCATCGGCGCCAAAGTGATCAACAAGCTGGTGCCCATGATGAATGGCGATGCCCTG
AAGGAGATCAAGCGGAAGAATCGCGACCGGAAGCTGCCTCAGTCCGTGATCGCCACAGTGCAGGTGAACT
CCGATGCCAACGTGTTCAGCGGCCTGATCTACTTCCTGACCCTGTTTCTGGACGGCAAGGAGATCAACGA
GATGGTGAGCAATCTGATCACAAAGTTTGAGAACATCGATTCCCTGCTGCACGTGGACAGGGAGATCTAT
AAGTCTGACGAGAAGGACCTGGATCTGGAGATCGAGAAGCTGGCCCTGTTCTTTAAGGGCGTGGTGCGCC
CCAATGCCAAGACCGATACAGGCGCCGGCGAGATCTCCAAGTCTTTCAGCATCTTTCAGAGCGCCGAGCG
GATCATCGAGGAGCTGAAGTTCATCAAGAACGTGACCAGAATGGATAATGAGATCTTCCCTTCCGAGGGC
GTGTTTCTGGACGCAGCAAACGTGCTGGGCGTGAGGGGCGACGATTTCGATTTTTCCAACGAGTTTGTGG
GCGACGATCTGCACTCTGACGCCAATAAGAAGATCATCAACAAGATCAATGGCACAAAGGAGGACCGCAA
CCTGCGGAATTTCATCATCAACAATGTGGTGAAGAGCCGGAGATTTCAGTACATCGCCCGCCACATGAAC
ACCCACTATGTGAAGCAGCTGGCCAACAATGAGACACTGAACAGGTTCGTGCTGAATAAGATGGGCGACG
CCAAGATCATCAATCGCTACTATGAGTCCATCTCTGGCAACACCCCTAATATCGAGGTGCGGTCTCAGAT
CGATTACCTGGTGAAGAGACTGAGGAGCTTCTCCTTTGAGGACCTGAACGATGTGAAGCAGAAGGTGAGA
CCAGGCACCAATGAGAGCATCGAGAAGGAGAAGAAGAAGGCCCTGGTGGGCCTGTGCCTGACAATCCAGT
ACCTGGTGTATAAGAACCTGGTGAACATCAATGCCCGGTACACCACAGCCTTCTATTGTCTGGAGAGAGA
CTCTAAGCTGAAGGGCTTCGGCGTGGACGTGTGGCGGGACTTTGAGAGCTACACCGCCCTGACAAACCAC
TTCATCAAGGAGGGCTATCTGCCCGTGAGAAAGGCCGAGATCCTGAGGGCCAATCTGAAGCACCTGGACT
GTGAGGATGGCTTTAAGTACTATAGGAACCAGGTGACCCACCTGAATGCCATCCGCGTGGCCTACAAGTA
TATCAACGAGATCAAGTCCGTGCACTCTTACTTCGCCCTGTACCACTATATCATGCAGAGACACCTGTAT
GACTCCCTGCAGGCCAAGGCCAAGGATAGCTCCGGCTTCGTGATCGACGCCCTGAAGAAGAGCTTTGAGC
ACAAGATCTACTCCAAGGATCTGCTGCACGTGCTGCACAGCCCTTTCGGCTACAACACCGCCAGGTATAA
GAATCTGTCCATCGAGGCCCTGTTTGATAAGAATGAGTCCCGCCCAGAGGTGAACCCCCTGTCTACAAAT
GACAGTCTAGAGGTGAGCAAGGGCGAGGAGCTGTTCACCGGGGTGGTGCCCATCCTGGTCGAGCTGGACG
GCGACGTAAACGGCCACAAGTTCAGCGTGCGCGGCGAGGGCGAGGGCGATGCCACCAACGGCAAGCTGAC
CCTGAAGTTCATCTGCACCACCGGCAAGCTGCCCGTGCCCTGGCCCACCCTCGTGACCACCCTGACCTAC
GGCGTGCAGTGCTTCAGCCGCTACCCCGACCACATGAAGCGCCACGACTTCTTCAAGTCCGCCATGCCCG
AAGGCTACGTCCAGGAGCGCACCATCAGCTTCAAGGACGACGGCACCTACAAGACCCGCGCCGAGGTGAA
GTTCGAGGGCGACACCCTGGTGAACCGCATCGAGCTGAAGGGCATCGACTTCAAGGAGGACGGCAACATC
CTGGGGCACAAGCTGGAGTACAACTTCAACAGCCACAACGTCTATATCACCGCCGACAAGCAGAAGAACG
GCATCAAGGCCAACTTCAAGATCCGCCACAACGTGGAGGACGGCAGCGTGCAGCTCGCCGACCACTACCA
GCAGAACACCCCCATCGGCGACGGCCCCGTGCTGCTGCCCGACAACCACTACCTGAGCACCCAGTCCAAG
CTGAGCAAAGACCCCAACGAGAAGCGCGATCACATGGTCCTGCTGGAGTTCGTGACCGCCGCCGGGATCA
CTCACGGCATGGACGAGCTGTACAAGTACCTTCAACTGCCTCCACTTGAAAGACTGACACTGCTAGAGCA
ACGCGTGCAGCTAAGCGACTACAAAGACCATGACGGTGATTATAAAGATCATGACATCGATTACAAGGAT
GACGATGACAAGTAAGGATCCCTCCCCCCCCCCTAACGTTACTGGCCGAAGCCGCTTGGAATAAGGCCGG
TGTGCGTTTGTCTATATGTTATTTTCCACCATATTGCCGTCTTTTGGCAATGTGAGGGCCCGGAAACCTG
GCCCTGTCTTCTTGACGAGCATTCCTAGGGGTCTTTCCCCTCTCGCCAAAGGAATGCAAGGTCTGTTGAA
TGTCGTGAAGGAAGCAGTTCCTCTGGAAGCTTCTTGAAGACAAACAACGTCTGTAGCGACCCTTTGCAGG
CAGCGGAACCCCCCACCTGGCGACAGGTGCCTCTGCGGCCAAAAGCCACGTGTATAAGATACACCTGCAA
AGGCGGCACAACCCCAGTGCCACGTTGTGAGTTGGATAGTTGTGGAAAGAGTCAAATGGCTCTCCTCAAG
CGTATTCAACAAGGGGCTGAAGGATGCCCAGAAGGTACCCCATTGTATGGGATCTGATCTGGGGCCTCGG
TGCACATGCTTTACATGTGTTTAGTCGAGGTTAAAAAAACGTCTAGGCCCCCCGAACCACGGGGACGTGG
TTTTCCTTTGAAAAACACGATGATAAGGATCCACCGGAGCTTACCATGACCGAGTACAAGCCCACGGTGC
GCCTCGCCACCCGCGACGACGTCCCCAGGGCCGTACGCACCCTCGCCGCCGCGTTCGCCGACTACCCCGC
CACGCGCCACACCGTCGATCCGGACCGCCACATCGAGCGGGTCACCGAGCTGCAAGAACTCTTCCTCACG
CGCGTCGGGCTCGACATCGGCAAGGTGTGGGTCGCGGACGACGGCGCCGCGGTGGCGGTCTGGACCACGC
CGGAGAGCGTCGAAGCGGGGGCGGTGTTCGCCGAGATCGGCCCGCGCATGGCCGAGTTGAGCGGTTCCCG
GCTGGCCGCGCAGCAACAGATGGAAGGCCTCCTGGCGCCGCACCGGCCCAAGGAGCCCGCGTGGTTCCTG
GCCACCGTCGGCGTCTCGCCCGACCACCAGGGCAAGGGTCTGGGCAGCGCCGTCGTGCTCCCCGGAGTGG
AGGCGGCCGAGCGCGCCGGGGTGCCCGCCTTCCTGGAGACCTCCGCGCCCCGCAACCTCCCCTTCTACGA
GCGGCTCGGCTTCACCGTCACCGCCGACGTCGAGGTGCCCGAAGGACCGCGCACCTGGTGCATGACCCGC
AAGCCCGGTGCCTGACGCCCATCGATAGATCCTAATCAACCTCTGGATTACAAAATTTGTGAAAGATTGA
CTGGTATTCTTAACTATGTTGCTCCTTTTACGCTATGTGGATACGCTGCTTTAATGCCTTTGTATCATGC
TATTGCTTCCCGTATGGCTTTCATTTTCTCCTCCTTGTATAAATCCTGGTTGCTGTCTCTTTATGAGGAG
TTGTGGCCCGTTGTCAGGCAACGTGGCGTGGTGTGCACTGTGTTTGCTGACGCAACCCCCACTGGTTGGG
GCATTGCCACCACCTGTCAGCTCCTTTCCGGGACTTTCGCTTTCCCCCTCCCTATTGCCACGGCGGAACT
CATCGCCGCCTGCCTTGCCCGCTGCTGGACAGGGGCTCGGCTGTTGGGCACTGACAATTCCGTGGTGTTG
TCGGGGAAATCATCGTCCTTTCCTTGGCTGCTCGCCTGTGTTGCCACCTGGATTCTGCGCGGGACGTCCT
TCTGCTACGTCCCTTCGGCCCTCAATCCAGCGGACCTTCCTTCCCGCGGCCTGCTGCCGGCTCTGCGGCC
TCTTCCGCGTCTTCGCCTTCGCCCTCAGACGAGTCGGATCTCCCTTTGGGCCGCCTCCCCGCCTGAGATC
CTTTAAGACCAATGACTTACAAGGCAGCTGTAGATCTTAGCCACTTTTTAAAAGAAAAGGGGGGACTGGA
AGGGCTAATTCACTCCCAACGAAGACAAGATCTGCTTTTTGCTTGTACTGGGTCTCTCTGGTTAGACCAG
ATCTGAGCCTGGGAGCTCTCTGGCTAACTAGGGAACCCACTGCTTAAGCCTCAATAAAGCTTGCCTTGAG
TGCTTCAAGTAGTGTGTGCCCGTCTGTTGTGTGACTCTGGTAACTAGAGATCCCTCAGACCCTTTTAGTC
AGTGTGGAAAATCTCTAGCAGTAGTAGTTCATGTCATCTTATTATTCAGTATTTATAACTTGCAAAGAAA
TGAATATCAGAGAGTGAGAGGCCCGGGTTAATTAAGGAAAGGGCTAGATCATTCTTGAAGACGAAAGGGC
CTCGTGATACGCCTATTTTTATAGGTTAATGTCATGATAATAATGGTTTCTTAGACGTCAGGTGGCACTT
TTCGGGGAAATGTGCGCGGAACCCCTATTTGTTTATTTTTCTAAATACATTCAAATATGTATCCGCTCAT
GAGACAATAACCCTGATAAATGCTTCAATAATATTGAAAAAGGAAGAGTATGAGTATTCAACATTTCCGT
GTCGCCCTTATTCCCTTTTTTGCGGCATTTTGCCTTCCTGTTTTTGCTCACCCAGAAACGCTGGTGAAAG
TAAAAGATGCTGAAGATCAGTTGGGTGCACGAGTGGGTTACATCGAACTGGATCTCAACAGCGGTAAGAT
CCTTGAGAGTTTTCGCCCCGAAGAACGTTTTCCAATGATGAGCACTTTTAAAGTTCTGCTATGTGGCGCG
GTATTATCCCGTGTTGACGCCGGGCAAGAGCAACTCGGTCGCCGCATACACTATTCTCAGAATGACTTGG
TTGAGTACTCACCAGTCACAGAAAAGCATCTTACGGATGGCATGACAGTAAGAGAATTATGCAGTGCTGC
CATAACCATGAGTGATAACACTGCGGCCAACTTACTTCTGACAACGATCGGAGGACCGAAGGAGCTAACC
GCTTTTTTGCACAACATGGGGGATCATGTAACTCGCCTTGATCGTTGGGAACCGGAGCTGAATGAAGCCA
TACCAAACGACGAGCGTGACACCACGATGCCTGTAGCAATGGCAACAACGTTGCGCAAACTATTAACTGG
CGAACTACTTACTCTAGCTTCCCGGCAACAATTAATAGACTGGATGGAGGCGGATAAAGTTGCAGGACCA
CTTCTGCGCTCGGCCCTTCCGGCTGGCTGGTTTATTGCTGATAAATCTGGAGCCGGTGAGCGTGGGTCTC
GCGGTATCATTGCAGCACTGGGGCCAGATGGTAAGCCCTCCCGTATCGTAGTTATCTACACGACGGGGAG
TCAGGCAACTATGGATGAACGAAATAGACAGATCGCTGAGATAGGTGCCTCACTGATTAAGCATTGGTAA
CTGTCAGACCAAGTTTACTCATATATACTTTAGATTGATTTAAAACTTCATTTTTAATTTAAAAGGATCT
AGGTGAAGATCCTTTTTGATAATCTCATGACCAAAATCCCTTAACGTGAGTTTTCGTTCCACTGAGCGTC
AGACCCCGTAGAAAAGATCAAAGGATCTTCTTGAGATCCTTTTTTTCTGCGCGTAATCTGCTGCTTGCAA
ACAAAAAAACCACCGCTACCAGCGGTGGTTTGTTTGCCGGATCAAGAGCTACCAACTCTTTTTCCGAAGG
TAACTGGCTTCAGCAGAGCGCAGATACCAAATACTGTTCTTCTAGTGTAGCCGTAGTTAGGCCACCACTT
CAAGAACTCTGTAGCACCGCCTACATACCTCGCTCTGCTAATCCTGTTACCAGTGGCTGCTGCCAGTGGC
GATAAGTCGTGTCTTACCGGGTTGGACTCAAGACGATAGTTACCGGATAAGGCGCAGCGGTCGGGCTGAA
CGGGGGGTTCGTGCACACAGCCCAGCTTGGAGCGAACGACCTACACCGAACTGAGATACCTACAGCGTGA
GCTATGAGAAAGCGCCACGCTTCCCGAAGGGAGAAAGGCGGACAGGTATCCGGTAAGCGGCAGGGTCGGA
ACAGGAGAGCGCACGAGGGAGCTTCCAGGGGGAAACGCCTGGTATCTTTATAGTCCTGTCGGGTTTCGCC
ACCTCTGACTTGAGCGTCGATTTTTGTGATGCTCGTCAGGGGGGCGGAGCCTATGGAAAAACGCCAGCAA
CGCGGCCTTTTTACGGTTCCTGGCCTTTTGCTGGCCTTTTGCTCACATGTTCTTTCCTGCGTTATCCCCT
GATTCTGTGGATAACCGTATTACCGCCTTTGAGTGAGCTGATACCGCTCGCCGCAGCCGAACGACCGAGC
GCAGCGAGTCAGTGAGCGAGGAAGCGGAAGAGCGCCCAATACGCAAACCGCCTCTCCCCGCGCGTTGGCC
GATTCATTAATGCAGCAAGCTCATGGCTGACTAATTTTTTTTATTTATGCAGAGGCCGAGGCCGCCTCGG
CCTCTGAGCTATTCCAGAAGTAGTGAGGAGGCTTTTTTGGAGGCCTAGGCTTTTGCAAAAAGCTCCCCGT
GGCACGACAGGTTTCCCGACTGGAAAGCGGGCAGTGAGCGCAACGCAATTAATGTGAGTTAGCTCACTCA
TTAGGCACCCCAGGCTTTACACTTTATGCTTCCGGCTCGTATGTTGTGTGGAATTGTGAGCGGATAACAA
TTTCACACAGGAAACAGCTATGACATGATTACGAATTTCACAAATAAAGCATTTTTTTCACTGCATTCTA
GTTGTGGTTTGTCCAAACTCATCAATGTATCTTATCATGTCTGGATCAACTGGATAACTCAAGCTAACCA
AAATCATCCCAAACTTCCCACCCCATACCCTATTACCACTGCCAATTACCTGTGGTTTCATTTACTCTAA
ACCTGTGATTCCTCTGAATTATTTTCATTTTAAAGAAATTGTATTTGTTAAATATGTACTACAAACTTAG
TAGTTGGAAGGGCTAATTCACTCCCAAAGAAGACAAGATATCCTTGATCTGTGGATCTACCACACACAAG
GCTACTTCCCTGATTAGCAGAACTACACACCAGGGCCAGGGGTCAGATATCCACTGACCTTTGGATGGTG
CTACAAGCTAGTACCAGTTGAGCCAGATAAGGTAGAAGAGGCCAATAAAGGAGAGAACACCAGCTTGTTA
CACCCTGTGAGCCTGCATGGGATGGATGACCCGGAGAGAGAAGTGTTAGAGTGGAGGTTTGACAGCCGCC
TAGCATTTCATCACGTGGCCCGAGAGCTGCATCCGGAGTACTTCAAGAACTGCTGATATCGAGCTTGCTA
CAAGGGACTTTCCGCTGGGGACTTTCCAGGGAGGCGTGGCCTGGGCGGGACTGGGGAGTGGCGAGCCCTC
AGATCCTGCATATAAGCAGCTGCTTTTTGCCTGTACTGGGTCTCTCTGGTTAGACCAGATCTGAGCCTGG
GAGCTCTCTGGCTAACTAGGGAACCCACTGCTTAAGCCTCAATAAAGCTTGCCTTGAGTGCTTCAAGTAG
TGTGTGCCCGTCTGTTGTGTGACTCTGGTAACTAGAGATCCCTCAGACCCTTTTAGTCAGTGTGGAAAAT
CTCTAGCAGTGGCGCCCGAACAGGGACTTGAAAGCGAAAGGGAAACCAGAGGAGCTCTCTCGACGCAGGA
CTCGGCTTGCTGAAGCGCGCACGGCAAGAGGCGAGGGGCGGCGACTGGTGAGTACGCCAAAAATTTTGAC
TAGCGGAGGCTAGAAGGAGAGAGATGGGTGCGAGAGCGTCAGTATTAAGCGGGGGAGAATTAGATCGCGA
TGGGAAAAAATTCGGTTAAGGCCAGGGGGAAAGAAAAAATATAAATTAAAACATATAGTATGGGCAAGCA
GGGAGCTAGAACGATTCGCAGTTAATCCTGGCCTGTTAGAAACATCAGAAGGCTGTAGACAAATACTGGG
ACAGCTACAACCATCCCTTCAGACAGGATCAGAAGAACTTAGATCATTATATAATACAGTAGCAACCCTC
TATTGTGTGCATCAAAGGATAGAGATAAAAGACACCAAGGAAGCTTTAGACAAGATAGAGGAAGAGCAAA
ACAAAAGTAAGACCACCGCACAGCAAGCGGCCGGCCGCTGATCTTCAGACCTGGAGGAGGAGATATGAGG
GACAATTGGAGAAGTGAATTATATAAATATAAAGTAGTAAAAATTGAACCATTAGGAGTAGCACCCACCA
AGGCAAAGAGAAGAGTGGTGCAGAGAGAAAAAAGAGCAGTGGGAATAGGAGCTTTGTTCCTTGGGTTCTT
GGGAGCAGCAGGAAGCACTATGGGCGCAGCGTCAATGACGCTGACGGTACAGGCCAGACAATTATTGTCT
GGTATAGTGCAGCAGCAGAACAATTTGCTGAGGGCTATTGAGGCGCAACAGCATCTGTTGCAACTCACAG
TCTGGGGCATCAAGCAGCTCCAGGCAAGAATCCTGGCTGTGGAAAGATACCTAAAGGATCAACAGCTCCT
GGGGATTTGGGGTTGCTCTGGAAAACTCATTTGCACCACTGCTGTGCCTTGGAATGCTAGTTGGAGTAAT
AAATCTCTGGAACAGATTTGGAATCACACGACCTGGATGGAGTGGGACAGAGAAATTAACAATTACACAA
GCTTAATACACTCCTTAATTGAAGAATCGCAAAACCAGCAAGAAAAGAATGAACAAGAATTATTGGAATT
AGATAAATGGGCAAGTTTGTGGAATTGGTTTAACATAACAAATTGGCTGTGGTATATAAAATTATTCATA
ATGATAGTAGGAGGCTTGGTAGGTTTAAGAATAGTTTTTGCTGTACTTTCTATAGTGAATAGAGTTAGGC
AGGGATATTCACCATTATCGTTTCAGACCCACCTCCCAACCCCGAGGGGACCCGACAGGCCCGAAGGAAT
AGAAGAAGAAGGTGGAGAGAGAGACAGAGACAGATCCATTCGATTAGTGAACGGATCTCGACGGTATCGC
CGAATTCACAAATGGCAGTATTCATCCACAATTTTAAAAGAAAAGGGGGGATTGGGGGGTACAGTGCAGG
GGAAAGAATAGTAGACATAATAGCAACAGACATACAAACTAAAGAATTACAAAAACAAATTACAAAAATT
CAAAATTTTCGGGTTTATTACAGGGACAGCAGAGATCCAGTTTGGACTAGTCGTGA
Features (pLannotate 1.2.2; 25 found; start..end, strand, type, name):
      1..1179    +  promoter       EF-1α promoter: strong constitutive promoter for human elongation factor EF-1α
   4072..4788    +  CDS            superfolder GFP: GFP variant that folds robustly even when fused to poorly folded proteins (Pédelacq et al., 2006) mammalian codon-optimized
   4847..4912    +  CDS            3xFLAG: three tandem FLAG® epitope tags, followed by an enterokinase cleavage site
   5024..5486    +  misc_feature   IRES: internal ribosome entry site (IRES) of the encephalomyocarditis virus (EMCV)
   5506..6105    +  CDS            PuroR: puromycin N-acetyltransferase; pac from Streptomyces alboniger; confers resistance to puromycin
   6124..6712    +  misc_feature   WPRE: woodchuck hepatitis virus posttranscriptional regulatory element
   6720..6785    +  CDS            nef (fragment): NEF_HV1Z2 - Experimental evidence at protein level: Swiss-Prot protein existence level 1. Extracellular Nef protein targets CD4(+) T-lymphocytes for apoptosis by interacting with CXCR4 surface receptors. From Human immunodeficiency virus type 1 group M subtype D (isolate Z2/CDC-Z34) (HIV-1).
   6787..7020    +  LTR            3' LTR (ΔU3): self-inactivating 3' long terminal repeat (LTR) from HIV-1
   7225..7329    +  promoter       AmpR promoter: bla
   7330..8190    +  CDS            AmpR: β-lactamase; bla; confers resistance to ampicillin, carbenicillin, and related antibiotics
   8361..8949    +  rep_origin     ori: high-copy-number ColE1/pMB1/pBR322/pUC origin of replication
   9132..9186    +  CDS            lacI (fragment): lac repressor; lacI; The lac repressor binds to the lac operator to inhibit transcription in E. coli. This inhibition can be relieved by adding lactose or isopropyl-β-D-thiogalactopyranoside (IPTG).
   9192..9285    +  rep_origin     SV40 ori (fragment): SV40 origin of replication
   9310..9347    +  CDS            lacI (fragment): lac repressor; lacI; The lac repressor binds to the lac operator to inhibit transcription in E. coli. This inhibition can be relieved by adding lactose or isopropyl-β-D-thiogalactopyranoside (IPTG).
   9360..9381    +  protein_bind   CAP binding site: CAP binding activates transcription in the presence of cAMP. E. coli catabolite activator protein
   9396..9426    +  promoter       lac promoter: promoter for the E. coli lac operon
   9430..9452    +  protein_bind   lac operator (fragment): The lac repressor binds to the lac operator to inhibit transcription in E. coli. This inhibition can be relieved by adding lactose or isopropyl-β-D-thiogalactopyranoside (IPTG). lac repressor encoded by lacI
   9484..9567    +  polyA_signal   SV40 poly(A) signal (fragment): SV40 polyadenylation signal
   9734..10063   +  CDS            nef (fragment): NEF_HV1BR - Experimental evidence at protein level: Swiss-Prot protein existence level 1. Extracellular Nef protein targets CD4(+) T-lymphocytes for apoptosis by interacting with CXCR4 surface receptors (PubMed:14990729). From Human immunodeficiency virus type 1 group M subtype B (isolate BRU/LAI) (HIV-1).
  10111..10368   +  LTR            5' LTR (truncated): truncated 5' long terminal repeat (LTR) from HIV-1
  10415..10540   +  misc_feature   HIV-1 Ψ: packaging signal of human immunodeficiency virus type 1
  10524..10862   +  CDS            HIV-1 gag (fragment): gag protein from human immunodeficiency virus 1; gag
  11037..11270   +  misc_feature   RRE: The Rev response element (RRE) of HIV-1 allows for Rev-dependent mRNA export from the nucleus to the cytoplasm.
  11647..11747   +  CDS            Rev (fragment): human immunodeficiency virus 1 (HIV-1) Rev protein; rev; enhances nuclear export of unspliced and incompletely spliced viral mRNAs
  11792..11909   +  misc_feature   cPPT/CTS: central polypurine tract and central termination sequence of HIV-1
