[The description below was written by a language model from this plasmid's Addgene catalogue record and pLannotate feature annotations shown in this document.]
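Description:
p23-NES-AdmCas13d-msfGFP-NES-Flag is a pHAGE-based mammalian expression plasmid of about 12 kb, built to overexpress the RNA-targeting CRISPR effector AdmCas13d, a Cas13d ortholog from an anaerobic digester metagenome, in human cells. It is maintained in E. coli through a high-copy ColE1/pUC-type origin and an ampicillin resistance gene. Although catalogued simply as a mammalian expression vector, the backbone carries the full set of HIV-1 lentiviral transfer elements: a truncated 5' LTR, the Ψ packaging signal with a gag fragment, the RRE, cPPT/CTS and a self-inactivating ΔU3 3' LTR. In principle, the cassette could therefore be packaged and integrated as well as transfected.

Expression is driven by the constitutive human EF-1α promoter. The automated annotation does not label the roughly 2.9 kb between this promoter and the fluorescent protein. From the name and insert field, this gap should hold the N-terminal nuclear export signal and the AdmCas13d coding sequence, though the table itself does not confirm this. Downstream lie superfolder GFP and a 3xFLAG epitope, with a second NES implied by the name between them. The depositor notes that the fluorophore is sfGFP even though some software mislabels it as mCFP. The flanking export signals are meant to keep the fusion protein in the cytoplasm, while GFP and FLAG allow visualisation and immunodetection. An EMCV IRES then links a puromycin resistance gene to the same transcript, so drug selection enriches for cells expressing the Cas13d fusion. A WPRE enhances transcript expression. No guide RNA cassette is annotated, so guides would presumably be supplied separately. The associated publication used the CRISPR-Cas13 system to screen for functional circular RNAs.
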