Addgene plasmid #165075: p23-NES-AdmCas13d-msfGFP-NES-Flag
Purpose: overexpression of AdmCas13d in human cells
Depositing lab: Ling-Ling Chen. Depositing organization: CAS Center for Excellence in Molecular Cell Science. Publication: Screening for functional circular RNAs using the CRISPR-Cas13 system. Li S, Li X, Xue W, Zhang L, Yang LZ, Cao SM, Lei YN, Liu CX, Guo SK, Shan L, Wu M, Tao X, Zhang JL, Gao X, Zhang J, Wei J, Li J, Yang L, Chen LL. Nat Methods. 2021 Jan;18(1):51-59. doi: 10.1038/s41592-020-01011-4. Epub 2020 Dec 7. PubMed 33288960.
Backbone
  Vector backbone: pHAGE
  Vector type: Mammalian Expression
  Selectable markers: Puromycin
Growth in bacteria
  Bacterial resistance: Ampicillin, 100 μg/mL
  Growth temperature: 37°C
  Growth strain: NEB Stable
  Copy number: High Copy
Gene/Insert
  Gene/Insert name: AdmCas13d
  Species: Anaerobic digester metagenome 15706
  Cloning method: Ligation Independent Cloning
Terms and licenses: Academic/Nonprofit Terms; Industry Terms: Not Available to Industry
Depositor comments: Please note that the fluorophore is sfGFP. Previous versions of SnapGene may label it as mCFP.
How to cite: p23-NES-AdmCas13d-msfGFP-NES-Flag was a gift from Ling-Ling Chen (Addgene plasmid # 165075 ; http://n2t.net/addgene:165075 ; RRID:Addgene_165075)
